Addgene plasmid #210512: TRE-tdTomato
Purpose: tdTomato reporter vector for LAUNCHER system
Depositing lab: Dongmin Lee. Depositing organization: Korea University Medical Center. Publication: A single-component, light-assisted uncaging switch for endoproteolytic release. Cui M, Lee S, Ban SH, Ryu JR, Shen M, Yang SH, Kim JY, Choi SK, Han J, Kim Y, Han K, Lee D, Sun W, Kwon HB, Lee D. Nat Chem Biol. 2024 Mar;20(3):353-364. doi: 10.1038/s41589-023-01480-6. Epub 2023 Nov 16. PubMed 37973890.
Backbone
  Vector backbone: pSyc 181 P2A
  Total vector size (bp): 5171
  Vector type: Mammalian Expression
Growth in bacteria
  Bacterial resistance: Ampicillin, 100 μg/mL
  Growth temperature: 37°C
  Growth strain: DH5alpha
  Copy number: High Copy
Gene/Insert
  Gene/Insert name: tdTomato
  Insert size (bp): 1431
  Promoter: TetO
  Cloning method: Unknown
  Sequencing primers: 5′ aagcttCGAATCGCG; 3′ TAATACGACTCACTATAGG
Terms and licenses: Academic/Nonprofit Terms; Industry Terms: Not Available to Industry
Depositor comments: Please visit https://doi.org/10.21203/rs.3.rs-1628455/v1 for preprint.
How to cite: TRE-tdTomato was a gift from Dongmin Lee (Addgene plasmid # 210512 ; http://n2t.net/addgene:210512 ; RRID:Addgene_210512)
