[The description below was written by a language model from this plasmid's Addgene catalogue record and pLannotate feature annotations shown in this document.]
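Description:
TRE-tdTomato is a mammalian expression reporter plasmid of about 5.2 kb, built on a backbone recorded as pSyc 181 P2A and deposited as the tdTomato readout vector for the LAUNCHER system, a single-component, light-assisted uncaging switch for endoproteolytic release. It is propagated in E. coli as a high-copy plasmid through a ColE1/pUC-type origin and selected with ampicillin via the β-lactamase gene and its native promoter. The backbone also carries an f1 phage origin and cloning-vector remnants: lacZα and lacI fragments, the lac promoter and operator with a CAP binding site, and T3 and T7 phage promoters. No mammalian selection marker is annotated.

The reporter cassette begins with two slightly overlapping annotations of a tetracycline response element, each described as seven copies of the tet operator, suggesting an extended tetO array. This is followed by a minimal TATA-box promoter with low basal activity. Downstream lies the 1,431 bp mammalian codon-optimized coding sequence for tdTomato, a tandem-dimer red fluorescent derivative of DsRed. An SV40 polyadenylation signal sits just after the coding sequence, although it is annotated on the opposite strand.

Because the minimal promoter is nearly silent alone, tdTomato expression depends on a tetO-binding transactivator such as tTA being available in the nucleus. The record does not spell out the mechanism. The stated purpose implies that red fluorescence reports light-triggered proteolytic release of such a transcription factor supplied from a separate construct. The plasmid is thus typically co-transfected with the switch components to score their activation.
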