Features (pLannotate 1.2.2; 16 found; start..end, strand, type, name):
     75..345     +  protein_bind   tetracycline response element: contains seven copies of the tetracycline operator tetO tetracycline repressor TetR
    327..597     +  protein_bind   tetracycline response element: contains seven copies of the tetracycline operator tetO tetracycline repressor TetR
    696..727     +  promoter       minP: minimal TATA-box promoter with low basal activity
    791..2221    +  CDS            tdTomato: tandem dimeric (pseudo-monomeric) derivative of DsRed (Shaner et al., 2004) mammalian codon-optimized
   2228..2246    -  promoter       T7 promoter: promoter for bacteriophage T7 RNA polymerase
   2251..2385    -  polyA_signal   SV40 poly(A) signal: SV40 polyadenylation signal
   2498..2516    -  promoter       T3 promoter: promoter for bacteriophage T3 RNA polymerase
   2561..2577    -  protein_bind   lac operator: The lac repressor binds to the lac operator to inhibit transcription in E. coli. This inhibition can be relieved by adding lactose or isopropyl-β-D-thiogalactopyranoside (IPTG). lac repressor encoded by lacI
   2585..2615    -  promoter       lac promoter: promoter for the E. coli lac operon
   2630..2651    -  protein_bind   CAP binding site: CAP binding activates transcription in the presence of cAMP. E. coli catabolite activator protein
   2664..2756    -  CDS            lacI (fragment): lac repressor; lacI; The lac repressor binds to the lac operator to inhibit transcription in E. coli. This inhibition can be relieved by adding lactose or isopropyl-β-D-thiogalactopyranoside (IPTG).
   2938..3526    -  rep_origin     ori: high-copy-number ColE1/pMB1/pBR322/pUC origin of replication
   3697..4557    -  CDS            AmpR: β-lactamase; bla; confers resistance to ampicillin, carbenicillin, and related antibiotics
   4558..4662    -  promoter       AmpR promoter: bla
   4715..5143    -  rep_origin     f1 ori (sequence partly withheld): f1 bacteriophage origin of replication; arrow indicates direction of (+) strand synthesis
   5148..44      -  CDS            lacZα (fragment) (across the origin): LacZα fragment of β-galactosidase; lacZ fragment
>Addgene plasmid #210512 | TRE-tdTomato | addgene full sequence | sequence record 415578 | Addgene NGS Result
GTTGGGAAGGGCGATCGGTGCGGGCCTCTTCGCTATTACGCCAGTCGACGATATCCCTCGATCGAGTTTA
CCACTCCCTATCAGTGATAGAGAAAAGTGAAAGTCGAGTTTACCACTCCCTATCAGTGATAGAGAAAAGT
GAAAGTCGAGTTTACCACTCCCTATCAGTGATAGAGAAAAGTGAAAGTCGAGTTTACCACTCCCTATCAG
TGATAGAGAAAAGTGAAAGTCGAGTTTACCACTCCCTATCAGTGATAGAGAAAAGTGAAAGTCGAGTTTA
CCACTCCCTATCAGTGATAGAGAAAAGTGAAAGTCGAGTTTACCACTCCCTATCAGTGATAGAGAAAAGT
GAAAGTCGAGTTTACCACTCCCTATCAGTGATAGAGAAAAGTGAAAGTCGAGTTTACCACTCCCTATCAG
TGATAGAGAAAAGTGAAAGTCGAGTTTACCACTCCCTATCAGTGATAGAGAAAAGTGAAAGTCGAGTTTA
CCACTCCCTATCAGTGATAGAGAAAAGTGAAAGTCGAGTTTACCACTCCCTATCAGTGATAGAGAAAAGT
GAAAGTCGAGTTTACCACTCCCTATCAGTGATAGAGAAAAGTGAAAGTCGAGCTCGGTACGCTATGGCAT
GCCTGCAGGGTACCGAGCTCTTACGCGCGCGCCCGCGTGCTAGCCCGGGCTCGAGATCTAGACTCTAGAG
GGTATATAATGGAAGCTCGAATTCCAGCTTGGCATTCCGGTACTGTTGGTAAAAAGCTTCGAATCGCGAA
TTGTTGGCATTAAAGCCACCATGGTGAGCAAGGGCGAGGAGGTCATCAAAGAGTTCATGCGCTTCAAGGT
GCGCATGGAGGGCTCCATGAACGGCCACGAGTTCGAGATCGAGGGCGAGGGCGAGGGCCGCCCCTACGAG
GGCACCCAGACCGCCAAGCTGAAGGTGACCAAGGGCGGCCCCCTGCCCTTCGCCTGGGACATCCTGTCCC
CCCAGTTCATGTACGGCTCCAAGGCGTACGTGAAGCACCCCGCCGACATCCCCGATTACAAGAAGCTGTC
CTTCCCCGAGGGCTTCAAGTGGGAGCGCGTGATGAACTTCGAGGACGGCGGTCTGGTGACCGTGACCCAG
GACTCCTCCCTGCAGGACGGCACGCTGATCTACAAGGTGAAGATGCGCGGCACCAACTTCCCCCCCGACG
GCCCCGTAATGCAGAAGAAGACCATGGGCTGGGAGGCCTCCACCGAGCGCCTGTACCCCCGCGACGGCGT
GCTGAAGGGCGAGATCCACCAGGCCCTGAAGCTGAAGGACGGCGGCCACTACCTGGTGGAGTTCAAGACC
ATCTACATGGCCAAGAAGCCCGTGCAACTGCCCGGCTACTACTACGTGGACACCAAGCTGGACATCACCT
CCCACAACGAGGACTACACCATCGTGGAACAGTACGAGCGCTCCGAGGGCCGCCACCACCTGTTCCTGGG
GCATGGCACCGGCAGCACCGGCAGCGGCAGCTCCGGCACCGCCTCCTCCGAGGACAACAACATGGCCGTC
ATCAAAGAGTTCATGCGCTTCAAGGTGCGCATGGAGGGCTCCATGAACGGCCACGAGTTCGAGATCGAGG
GCGAGGGCGAGGGCCGCCCCTACGAGGGCACCCAGACCGCCAAGCTGAAGGTGACCAAGGGCGGCCCCCT
GCCCTTCGCCTGGGACATCCTGTCCCCCCAGTTCATGTACGGCTCCAAGGCGTACGTGAAGCACCCCGCC
GACATCCCCGATTACAAGAAGCTGTCCTTCCCCGAGGGCTTCAAGTGGGAGCGCGTGATGAACTTCGAGG
ACGGCGGTCTGGTGACCGTGACCCAGGACTCCTCCCTGCAGGACGGCACGCTGATCTACAAGGTGAAGAT
GCGCGGCACCAACTTCCCCCCCGACGGCCCCGTAATGCAGAAGAAGACCATGGGCTGGGAGGCCTCCACC
GAGCGCCTGTACCCCCGCGACGGCGTGCTGAAGGGCGAGATCCACCAGGCCCTGAAGCTGAAGGACGGCG
GCCGCTACCTGGTGGAGTTCAAGACCATCTACATGGCCAAGAAGCCCGTGCAACTGCCCGGCTACTACTA
CGTGGACACCAAGCTGGACATCACCTCCCACAACGAGGACTACACCATCGTGGAACAGTACGAGCGCTCC
GAGGGCCGCCACCACCTGTTCCTGTACGGCATGGACGAGCTGTACAAGTAGATCGATCCTATAGTGAGTC
GTATTACGTAGATCCAGACATGATAAGATACATTGATGAGTTTGGACAAACCACAACTAGAATGCAGTGA
AAAAAATGCTTTATTTGTGAAATTTGTGATGCTATTGCTTTATTTGTAACCATTATAAGCTGCAATAAAC
AAGTTAACAACAACAATTGCATTCATTTTATGTTTCAGGTTCAGGGGGAGGTGTGGGAGGTTTTTTAATT
CGCGTCCGCGGCGCCAATGCATTGGGCCCGGTACCCAGCTTTTGTTCCCTTTAGTGAGGGTTAATTGCGC
GCTTGGCGTAATCATGGTCATAGCTGTTTCCTGTGTGAAATTGTTATCCGCTCACAATTCCACACAACAT
ACGAGCCGGGAGCATAAAGTGTAAAGCCTGGGGTGCCTAATGAGTGAGCTAACTCACATTAATTGCGTTG
CGCTCACTGCCCGCTTTCCAGTCGGGAAACCTGTCGTGCCAGCTGCATTAATGAATCGGCCAACGCGCGG
GGAGAGGCGGTTTGCGTATTGGGCGCTCTTCCGCTTCCTCGCTCACTGACTCGCTGCGCTCGGTCGTTCG
GCTGCGGGAGCGGTATCAGCTCACTCAAAGGCGGTAATACGGTTATCCACAGAATCAGGGGATAACGCAG
GAAAGAACATGTGAGCAAAAGGCCAGCAAAAGGCCAGGAACCGTAAAAAGGCCGCGTTGCTGGCGTTTTT
CCATAGGCTCCGCCCCCCTGACGAGCATCACAAAAATCGACGCTCAAGTCAGAGGTGGCGAAACCCGACA
GGACTATAAAGATACCAGGCGTTTCCCCCTGGAAGCTCCCTCGTGCGCTCTCCTGTTCCGACCCTGCCGC
TTACCGGATACCTGTCCGCCTTTCTCCCTTCGGGAAGCGTGGCGCTTTCTCATAGCTCACGCTGTAGGTA
TCTCAGTTCGGTGTAGGTCGTTCGCTCCAAGCTGGGCTGTGTGCACGAACCCCCCGTTCAGCCCGACCGC
TGCGCCTTATCCGGTAACTATCGTCTTGAGTCCAACCCGGTAAGACACGACTTATCGCCACTGACAGCAG
CCACTGGTAACAGGATTAGCAGAGCGAGGTATGTAGGCGGTGCTACAGAGTTCTTGAAGTGGTGGCCTAA
CTACGGCTACACTAGAAGAACAGTATTTGGTATCTGCGCTCTGCTGAAGCCAGTTACCTTCGGAAAAAGA
GTTGGTAGCTCTTGATCCGGCAAACAAACCACCGCTGGTAGCGGTGGTTTTTTTGTTTGCAAGCAGCAGA
TTACGCGCAGAAAAAAAGGATCTCAAGAAGATCCTTTGATCTTTTCTACGGGGTCTGACGCTCAGTGGAA
CGAAAACTCACGTTAAGGGATTTTGGTCATGAGATTATCAAAAAGGATCTTCACCTAGATCCTTTTAAAT
TAAAAATGAAGTTTTAAATCAATCTAAAGTATATATGAGTAAACTTGGTCTGACAGTTACCAATGCTTAA
TCAGTGAGGCACCTATCTCAGCGATCTGTCTATTTCGTTCATCCATAGTTGCCTGACTCCCCGTCGTGTA
GATAACTACGATACGGGAGGGCTTACCATCTGGCCCCAGTGCTGCAATGATACCGCGAGACCCACGCTCA
CCGGCTCCAGATTTATCAGCAATAAACCAGCCAGCCGGAAGGGCCGAGCGCAGAAGTGGTCCTGCAACTT
TATCCGTCTCCATCCAGTCTATTAATTGTTGCCGGGAAGCTAGAGTAAGTAGTTCGCCAGTTAATAGTTT
GCGCAACGTTGTTGCCATTGCTACAGGCATCGTGGTGTCACGCTCGTCGTTTGGTATGGCTTCATTCAGC
TCCGGTTCCCAACGATCAAGGCGAGTTACATGATCCCCCATGTTGTGCAAAAAAGCGGTTAGCTCCTTCG
GTCCTCCGATCGTTGTCAGAAGTAAGTTGGCCGCAGTGTTATCACTCATGGTTATGGCAGCACTGCATAA
TTCTCTTACTGTCATGCCATCCGTAAGATGCTTTTCTGTGACTGGTGAGTACTCAACCAAGTCATTCTGA
GAATAGTGTATGCGGCGACCGAGTTGCTCTTGCCCGGCGTCAATACGGGATAATACCGCGCCACATAGCA
GAACTTTAAAAGTGCTCATCATTGGAAAACGTTCTTCGGGGCGAAAACTCTCAAGGATCTTACCGCTGTT
GAGATCCAGTTCGATGTAACCCACTCGTGCACCCAACTGATCTTCAGCATCTTTTACTTTCACCAGCGTT
TCTGGGTGAGCAAAAACAGGAAGGCAAAATGCCGCAAAAAAGGGAATAAGGGCGACACGGAAATGTTGAA
TACTCATACTCTTCCTTTTTCAATATTATTGAAGCATTTATCAGGGTTATTGTCTCATGAGCGGATACAT
ATTTGAATGTATTTAGAAAAATAAACAAATAGGGGTTCCGCGCACATTTCCCCGAAAAGTGCCACCTAAA
TTGTAAGCGTTAATATTTTGTTAAAATTCGCGTTAAATTTTTGTTAAATCAGCTCATTTTTTAACCAATA
GGCCGAAATCGGCAAAATCCCTTATAAATCAAAAGAATAGACCGAGATAGGGT
[37 nt withheld, positions 4814-4850]
AAAGAACGTGGACTCCAACGTCAAAGG
[49 nt withheld, positions 4878-4926]
T
[91 nt withheld, positions 4928-5018]
G
[124 nt withheld, positions 5020-5143]
CCCATTCGCCATTCAGGCTGCGCAACT
